>Addgene plasmid #161566 | pJM590 EF1α 3xFLAG-NLS-VP64-ZF1-intC-ZF10-NLS-HA in TUPV2 | addgene full sequence | sequence record 317681 | Addgene NGS Result
GCTCCGGTGCCCGTCAGTGGGCAGAGCGCACATCGCCCACAGTCCCCGAGAAGTTGGGGGGAGGGGTCGG
CAATTGAACCGGTGCCTAGAGAAGGTGGCGCGGGGTAAACTGGGAAAGTGATGTCGTGTACTGGCTCCGC
CTTTTTCCCGAGGGTGGGGGAGAACCGTATATAAGTGCAGTAGTCGCCGTGAACGTTCTTTTTCGCAACG
GGTTTGCCGCCAGAACACAGGTAAGTGCCGTGTGTGGTTCCCGCGGGCCTGGCCTCTTTACGGGTTATGG
CCCTTGCGTGCCTTGAATTACTTCCACGCCCCTGGCTGCAGTACGTGATTCTTGATCCCGAGCTTCGGGT
TGGAAGTGGGTGGGAGAGTTCGAGGCCTTGCGCTTAAGGAGCCCCTTCGCCTCGTGCTTGAGTTGAGGCC
TGGCTTGGGCGCTGGGGCCGCCGCGTGCGAATCTGGTGGCACCTTCGCGCCTGTCTCGCTGCTTTCGATA
AGTCTCTAGCCATTTAAAATTTTTGATGACCTGCTGCGACGCTTTTTTTCTGGCAAGATAGTCTTGTAAA
TGCGGGCCAAGATCTGCACACTGGTATTTCGGTTTTTGGGGCCGCGGGCGGCGACGGGGCCCGTGCGTCC
CAGCGCACATGTTCGGCGAGGCGGGGCCTGCGAGCGCGGCCACCGAGAATCGGACGGGGGTAGTCTCAAG
CTGGCCGGCCTGCTCTGGTGCCTGGCCTCGCGCCGCCGTGTATCGCCCCGCCCTGGGCGGCAAGGCTGGC
CCGGTCGGCACCAGTTGCGTGAGCGGAAAGATGGCCGCTTCCCGGCCCTGCTGCAGGGAGCTCAAAATGG
AGGACGCGGCGCTCGGGAGAGCGGGCGGGTGAGTCACCCACACAAAGGAAAAGGGCCTTTCCGTCCTCAG
CCGTCGCTTCATGTGACTCCACGGAGTACCGGGCGCCGTCCAGGCACCTCGATTAGTTCTCGAGCTTTTG
GAGTACGTCGTCTTTAGGTTGGGGGGAGGGGTTTTATGCGATGGAGTTTCCCCACACTGAGTGGGTGGAG
ACTGAAGTTAGGCCAGCTTGGCACTTGATGTAATTCTCCTTGGAATTTGCCCTTTTTGAGTTTGGATCTT
GGTTCATTCTCAAGCCTCAGACAGTGGTTCAAAGTTTTTTTCTTCCATTTCAGGTGTCGTGAGAGCTCGT
TTAGTGAACCGTCAGATCGCCTGGAGACGCCATCCACGCTGTTTTGACCTCCATAGAAGAGAACGGGACC
GATCCAAATTCTCGAGGCTAGCGCCACCATGGATTATAAGGATCACGATGGCGACTACAAGGACCACGAT
ATTGACTACAAAGACGATGACGATAAAATGGCTCCTAAGAAAAAGCGCAAAGTCGGTATCCATGGCGTTC
CCGGATCAGACGCATTGGACGATTTTGATCTGGATATGCTGGGAAGTGACGCCCTCGATGATTTTGACCT
TGACATGCTTGGTTCGGATGCCCTTGATGACTTTGACCTCGACATGCTCGGCAGTGACGCCCTTGATGAT
TTCGACCTGGACATGCTGATTAACTCTAGAAGTTCCGGATCTTCTGGTTCTGGTTCTGGTTCAGGATCCG
GTACCGGTGGAGCTAGACCCGGGGAGCGCCCCTTCCAGTGTCGCATTTGCATGCGGAACTTTTCGCGCCA
GGACAGGCTTGACAGGCATACCCGTACTCATACCGGTGAAAAACCGTTTCAGTGTCGGATCTGTATGCGA
AATTTCTCCCAGAAGGAGCACTTGGCGGGGCATCTACGTACGCACACCGGCGAGAAGCCATTCCAATGCC
GAATATGCATGCGCAACTTCAGTCGCCGCGACAACCTGAACCGGCACCTAAAAACCCACCTGAGAGGATC
TGGAGGCGGAAGCGGAGGCGGTGGATCAGGCTCCGGAAGTGGCTCCATGATGCTGAAGAAGATCCTGAAG
ATCGAGGAGCTGGACGAGAGAGAGCTGATCGACATCGAGGTGAGCGGCAACCACCTGTTCTACGCCAACG
ACATCCTGACCCACAACAGCGGATCCGGTGGTGGCGGGTCTGGAGGAGGAGGTAGTGGTGGAGGTGGCTC
TGGTACCGGTGGAGCTAGACCCGGGGAGCGCCCCTTCCAGTGTCGCATTTGCATGCGGAACTTTTCGACT
AATCAAAAATTGGAAGTTCATACCCGTACTCATACCGGTGAAAAACCGTTTCAGTGTCGGATCTGTATGC
GAAATTTCTCCGTTAGACATAATTTGCAAAGACATCTACGTACGCACACCGGCGAGAAGCCATTCCAATG
CCGAATATGCATGCGCAACTTCAGTCAACATCCAAATTTGACTAGACACCTAAAAACCCACCTGAGAGGA
TCTGGCTCTGGCCCTAAGAAGAAGCGCAAAGTTGGCTCTGGCATGTACCCATACGACGTACCAGATTACG
CTTAGGCGGCCGCTCGAGTCTAGAGGGCCCGTTTAAACCCGCTGATCAGCCTCGACTGTGCCTTCTAGTT
GCCAGCCATCTGTTGTTTGCCCCTCCCCCGTGCCTTCCTTGACCCTGGAAGGTGCCACTCCCACTGTCCT
TTCCTAATAAAATGAGGAAATTGCATCGCATTGTCTGAGTAGGTGTCATTCTATTCTGGGGGGTGGGGTG
GGGCAGGACAGCAAGGGGGAGGATTGGGAAGTCAATAGCAGGCATGCTGGGGATGCGGTGGGCTCTATGG
CTTCTGAGGCAGGTCGAAGAACTATTTCCTGGCTGTTACGCGAGCGCATCGCGATAAGCTCTAGAGGGAC
AGCCCCCCCCCAAAGCCCCCAGGGATGTAATTACGTCCCTCCCCCGCTAGGGGGCAGCAGCGAGCCGCCC
GGGGCTCCGCTCCGGTCCGGCGCTCCCCCCGCATCCCCGAGCCGGCAGCGTGCGGGGACAGCCCGGGCAC
GGGGAAGGTGGCACGGGATCGCTTTCCTCTGAACGCTTCTCGCTGCTCTTTGAGCCTGCAGACACCTGGG
GGGATACGGGGAAAAAGCTTTAGGCTGAAAGAGAGATTTAGAATGACAGAATCATAGAACGGCCTGCGTA
CGGATGGGGCTCTAGCTCTAGAGCTTGATATCGAATTCCTGCAGCCCCGCTAGAGGGACAGCCCCCCCCC
AAAGCCCCCAGGGATGTAATTACGTCCCTCCCCCGCTAGGGGGCAGCAGCGAGCCGCCCGGGGCTCCGCT
CCGGTCCGGCGCTCCCCCCGCATCCCCGAGCCGGCAGCGTGCGGGGACAGCCCGGGCACGGGGAAGGTGG
CACGGGATCGCTTTCCTCTGAACGCTTCTCGCTGCTCTTTGAGCCTGCAGACACCTGGGGGGATACGGGG
AAAAAGCTTTAGGCTGAAAGAGAGATTTAGAATGACAGAATCATAGAACGGCCTGGGCGCGCCTGGTGGC
GAACGATCAACAGACGGGAGAGGACTAAAGTCTTCGCTGACAGCGACCGGACTCTAGGGGGTATCCCC
[124 nt withheld, positions 3499-3622]
C
[91 nt withheld, positions 3624-3714]
A
[49 nt withheld, positions 3716-3764]
CCTTTGACGTTGGAGTCCACGTTCTTT
[37 nt withheld, positions 3792-3828]
ACCCTATCTCGGTCTATTCTTTTGATTTATAAGGGATTTTGCCGATTTCGGCCTATTGGTTAAAAAATGA
GCTGATTTAACAAAAATTTAACGCGAATTAATTCTGTGGAATGTGTGTCAGTTAGGCTCAATTAGTCAGC
AACCATAGTCCCGCCCCTAACTCCGCCCATCCCGCCCCTAACTCCGCCCAGTTCCGCCCATTCTCCGCCC
CATGGCTGACTAATTTTTTTTATTTATGCAGAGGCCGAGGCCGCCTCTGCCTCTGAGCTATTCCAGAAGT
AGTGAGGAGGCTTTTTTGGAGGCCTAGGCTTTTGCAAAAAGCTCCCGGGAGCTTGTATATCCATTTTCGG
AGGTTGGGCTTCGGAATCGTTTTCCGGGACGCCGGCTGGATGATCCTCCAGCGCGGGGATCTCATGCTGG
AGTTCTTCGCCCACCCCAACTTGTTTATTGCAGCTTATAATGGTTACAAATAAAGCAATAGCATCACAAA
TTTCACAAATAAAGCATTTTTTTCACTGCATTCTAGTTGTGGTTTGTCCAAACTCATCAATGTATCTTAT
CATGTCTGTATACCGTCGACCTCTAGCTAGAGCTTGGCGTAATCATGGTCATAGCTGTTTCCTGTGTGAA
ATTGTTATCCGCTCACAATTCCACACAACATACGAGCCGGAAGCATAAAGTGTAAAGCCTGGGGTGCCTA
ATGAGTGAGCTAACTCACATTAATTGCGTTGCGCTCACTGCCCGCTTTCCAGTCGGGAAACCTGTCGTGC
CAGCTGCATTAATGAATCGGCCAACGCGCGGGGAGAGGCGGTTTGCGTATTGGGCGCTCTTCCGCTTCCT
CGCTCACTGACTCGCTGCGCTCGGTCGTTCGGCTGCGGCGAGCGGTATCAGCTCACTCAAAGGCGGTAAT
ACGGTTATCCACAGAATCAGGGGATAACGCAGGAAAGAACATGTGAGCAAAAGGCCAGCAAAAGGCCAGG
AACCGTAAAAAGGCCGCGTTGCTGGCGTTTTTCCATAGGCTCCGCCCCCCTGACGAGCATCACAAAAATC
GACGCTCAAGTCAGAGGTGGCGAAACCCGACAGGACTATAAAGATACCAGGCGTTTCCCCCTGGAAGCTC
CCTCGTGCGCTCTCCTGTTCCGACCCTGCCGCTTACCGGATACCTGTCCGCCTTTCTCCCTTCGGGAAGC
GTGGCGCTTTCTCATAGCTCACGCTGTAGGTATCTCAGTTCGGTGTAGGTCGTTCGCTCCAAGCTGGGCT
GTGTGCACGAACCCCCCGTTCAGCCCGACCGCTGCGCCTTATCCGGTAACTATCGTCTTGAGTCCAACCC
GGTAAGACACGACTTATCGCCACTGGCAGCAGCCACTGGTAACAGGATTAGCAGAGCGAGGTATGTAGGC
GGTGCTACAGAGTTCTTGAAGTGGTGGCCTAACTACGGCTACACTAGAAGAACAGTATTTGGTATCTGCG
CTCTGCTGAAGCCAGTTACCTTCGGAAAAAGAGTTGGTAGCTCTTGATCCGGCAAACAAACCACCGCTGG
TAGCGGTGGTTTTTTTGTTTGCAAGCAGCAGATTACGCGCAGAAAAAAAGGATCTCAAGAAGATCCTTTG
ATCTTTTCTACGGGGTCTGACGCTCAGTGGAACGAAAACTCACGTTAAGGGATTTTGGTCATGAGATTAT
CAAAAAGGATCTTCACCTAGATCCTTTTAAATTAAAAATGAAGTTTTAAATCAATCTAAAGTATATATGA
GTAAACTTGGTCTGACAGTTACCAATGCTTAATCAGTGAGGCACCTATCTCAGCGATCTGTCTATTTCGT
TCATCCATAGTTGCCTGACTCCCCGTCGTGTAGATAACTACGATACGGGAGGGCTTACCATCTGGCCCCA
GTGCTGCAATGATACCGCGAGATCCACGCTCACCGGCTCCAGATTTATCAGCAATAAACCAGCCAGCCGG
AAGGGCCGAGCGCAGAAGTGGTCCTGCAACTTTATCCGCCTCCATCCAGTCTATTAATTGTTGCCGGGAA
GCTAGAGTAAGTAGTTCGCCAGTTAATAGTTTGCGCAACGTTGTTGCCATTGCTACAGGCATCGTGGTGT
CACGCTCGTCGTTTGGTATGGCTTCATTCAGCTCCGGTTCCCAACGATCAAGGCGAGTTACATGATCCCC
CATGTTGTGCAAAAAAGCGGTTAGCTCCTTCGGTCCTCCGATCGTTGTCAGAAGTAAGTTGGCCGCAGTG
TTATCACTCATGGTTATGGCAGCACTGCATAATTCTCTTACTGTCATGCCATCCGTAAGATGCTTTTCTG
TGACTGGTGAGTACTCAACCAAGTCATTCTGAGAATAGTGTATGCGGCGACCGAGTTGCTCTTGCCCGGC
GTCAATACGGGATAATACCGCGCCACATAGCAGAACTTTAAAAGTGCTCATCATTGGAAAACGTTCTTCG
GGGCGAAAACTCTCAAGGATCTTACCGCTGTTGAGATCCAGTTCGATGTAACCCACTCGTGCACCCAACT
GATCTTCAGCATCTTTTACTTTCACCAGCGTTTCTGGGTGAGCAAAAACAGGAAGGCAAAATGCCGCAAA
AAAGGGAATAAGGGCGACACGGAAATGTTGAATACTCATACTCTTCCTTTTTCAATATTATTGAAGCATT
TATCAGGGTTATTGTCTCATGAGCGGATACATATTTGAATGTATTTAGAAAAATAAACAAATAGGGGTTC
CGCGCACATTTCCCCGAAAAGTGCCACCTGACGTCGACGGATCGGGAGATCGAAGACGGGCAAAACCGAT
GTTGACGGACTAATCCTGACAAGATCTGGGGAGGTCGCTGAGTAGTGCGCGAGCAAAATTTAAGCTACAA
CAAGGCAAGGCTTGACCGACAATTGCATGAAGAATCTGCTTAGGGTTAGGCGTTTTGCGCTGCTTCGCGA
TGTACGGGCCAGATATACGCGTGAGTAATTCATACAAAAGGACTCGCCCCTGCCTTGGGGAATCCCAGGG
ACCGTCGTTAAACTCCCACTAACGTAGAACCCAGAGATCGCTGCGTTCCCGCCCCCTCACCCGCCCGCTC
TCGTCATCACTGAGGTGGAGAAGAGCATGCGTGAG
Features (pLannotate 1.2.2; 21 found; start..end, strand, type, name):
     19..230     +  promoter       EF-1α core promoter: core promoter for human elongation factor EF-1α
    231..344     +  intron         EF-1α intron A (fragment): intron upstream of the start codon of human EF-1α
    970..1173    +  intron         EF-1α intron A: truncated intron upstream of the start codon of human EF-1α
   1182..1216    +  promoter       TRE3GV promoter (fragment): 3rd-generation Tet-responsive promoter that can be activated by binding of Tet-On® 3G, optimized for retroviral and lentiviral vectors
   1334..1357    +  CDS            3xFLAG (fragment): three tandem FLAG® epitope tags
   1529..1545    +  CDS            VP96 (fragment): 6 tandem repeats of the minimal activation domain of herpes simplex virus VP16 (Cheng et al., 2013)
   2426..2452    +  CDS            HA: HA (human influenza hemagglutinin) epitope tag
   2506..2617    +  polyA_signal   bGH poly(A) signal: bovine growth hormone polyadenylation signal
   3102..3127    -  misc_feature   MCS (fragment): pBluescript multiple cloning site
   3499..3927    +  rep_origin     f1 ori (sequence partly withheld): f1 bacteriophage origin of replication; arrow indicates direction of (+) strand synthesis
   3932..3954    +  promoter       SV40 promoter (fragment): SV40 enhancer and early promoter
   3955..4146    +  promoter       SV40 promoter: SV40 early promoter
   4173..4271    +  CDS            ble (fragment): BLE_KLEPN - Experimental evidence at protein level: Swiss-Prot protein existence level 1. Binding protein with a strong affinity to the bleomycin family of antibiotics. Binds to CL990; an antimitotic-antibiotic compound. From Klebsiella pneumoniae.
   4266..4387    +  polyA_signal   SV40 poly(A) signal: SV40 polyadenylation signal
   4460..4476    -  protein_bind   lac operator: The lac repressor binds to the lac operator to inhibit transcription in E. coli. This inhibition can be relieved by adding lactose or isopropyl-β-D-thiogalactopyranoside (IPTG). lac repressor encoded by lacI
   4484..4514    -  promoter       lac promoter: promoter for the E. coli lac operon
   4529..4550    -  protein_bind   CAP binding site: CAP binding activates transcription in the presence of cAMP. E. coli catabolite activator protein
   4563..4655    -  CDS            lacI (fragment): lac repressor; lacI; The lac repressor binds to the lac operator to inhibit transcription in E. coli. This inhibition can be relieved by adding lactose or isopropyl-β-D-thiogalactopyranoside (IPTG).
   4838..5426    -  rep_origin     ori: high-copy-number ColE1/pMB1/pBR322/pUC origin of replication
   5597..6457    -  CDS            AmpR: β-lactamase; bla; confers resistance to ampicillin, carbenicillin, and related antibiotics
   6458..6562    -  promoter       AmpR promoter: bla
