[The description below was written by a language model from this plasmid's Addgene catalogue record and pLannotate feature annotations shown in this document.]
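Description:
pJM590 is a 6.9 kb mammalian expression plasmid built in the TUPV2 backbone (derived from pJM451, which carried EF1α EBFP2-P2A-BlastR) and designed for synthetic biology work on engineered genetic programs in mammalian cells. It is propagated in E. coli as a high-copy plasmid through a ColE1/pUC-type origin with ampicillin selection from the β-lactamase gene and its native promoter. An f1 phage origin is also present. Downstream of f1 lies an SV40 early promoter followed only by a short fragment of a bleomycin-resistance gene and an SV40 poly(A) signal, so the annotation does not support a functional mammalian selection marker. Remnants of lac regulatory sequence and a pBluescript-type polylinker are backbone leftovers.

The payload, cloned between NheI and NotI, is a fully synthetic open reading frame driven constitutively by the human EF1α promoter with its intron A and terminated by the bovine growth hormone polyadenylation signal. It encodes, in order, an N-terminal 3xFLAG tag, a nuclear localization signal, the VP64 transcriptional activation domain (detected by the annotation tool as a VP16-repeat fragment), zinc finger domain ZF1, a segment named intC (by its name presumably the C-terminal half of a split intein), a second zinc finger domain ZF10, another NLS and a C-terminal HA tag. The zinc fingers, NLSs and intC are not picked up in the automated feature table and are known only from the construct name. A short hit to a Tet-responsive promoter just upstream of the coding region is only a fragment and is probably an annotation artefact. The two epitope tags on opposite ends should allow the protein's halves to be detected separately. The record does not describe the intended splicing partner or target promoters.
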