Addgene plasmid #161566: pJM590 EF1α 3xFLAG-NLS-VP64-ZF1-intC-ZF10-NLS-HA in TUPV2
Purpose: Constitutive expression of 3xFLAG-NLS-VP64-ZF1-intC-ZF10-NLS-HA under the EF1α promoter
Depositing lab: Joshua Leonard. Depositing organization: Northwestern University. Publication: Model-guided design of mammalian genetic programs. Muldoon JJ, Kandula V, Hong M, Donahue PS, Boucher JD, Bagheri N, Leonard JN. Sci Adv. 2021 Feb 19;7(8). pii: 7/8/eabe9375. doi: 10.1126/sciadv.abe9375. Print 2021 Feb. PubMed 33608279.
Backbone
  Vector backbone: pJM451 EF1α EBFP2-P2A-BlastR (TUPV2)
  Vector type: Mammalian Expression, Synthetic Biology
Growth in bacteria
  Bacterial resistance: Ampicillin, 100 μg/mL
  Growth temperature: 37°C
  Growth strain: DH5alpha
  Copy number: High Copy
Gene/Insert
  Gene/Insert name: 3xFLAG-NLS-VP64-ZF1-intC-ZF10-NLS-HA
  Species: Synthetic
  Promoter: EF1α
  Tag / fusion protein: 3x-FLAG (N terminal on insert); HA (C terminal on insert)
  Cloning method: Restriction Enzyme; 5′ cloning site NheI (not destroyed); 3′ cloning site NotI (not destroyed)
  Sequencing primers: 5′ CCATTTCAGGTGTCGTGAGAGCTC; 3′ CAGTGGGAGTGGCACCTTCC
Terms and licenses: Academic/Nonprofit Terms; Industry Terms: Not Available to Industry
How to cite: pJM590 EF1α 3xFLAG-NLS-VP64-ZF1-intC-ZF10-NLS-HA in TUPV2 was a gift from Joshua Leonard (Addgene plasmid # 161566 ; http://n2t.net/addgene:161566 ; RRID:Addgene_161566)
