>Addgene plasmid #161566 | pJM590 EF1α 3xFLAG-NLS-VP64-ZF1-intC-ZF10-NLS-HA in TUPV2 | depositor partial sequence | sequence record 313034 | 3xFLAG-NLS-VP64-ZF1-intC-ZF10-NLS-HA gene
ATGGATTATAAGGATCACGATGGCGACTACAAGGACCACGATATTGACTACAAAGACGATGACGATAAAA
TGGCTCCTAAGAAAAAGCGCAAAGTCGGTATCCATGGCGTTCCCGGATCAGACGCATTGGACGATTTTGA
TCTGGATATGCTGGGAAGTGACGCCCTCGATGATTTTGACCTTGACATGCTTGGTTCGGATGCCCTTGAT
GACTTTGACCTCGACATGCTCGGCAGTGACGCCCTTGATGATTTCGACCTGGACATGCTGATTAACTCTA
GAAGTTCCGGATCTTCTGGTTCTGGTTCTGGTTCAGGATCCGGTACCGGTGGAGCTAGACCCGGGGAGCG
CCCCTTCCAGTGTCGCATTTGCATGCGGAACTTTTCGCGCCAGGACAGGCTTGACAGGCATACCCGTACT
CATACCGGTGAAAAACCGTTTCAGTGTCGGATCTGTATGCGAAATTTCTCCCAGAAGGAGCACTTGGCGG
GGCATCTACGTACGCACACCGGCGAGAAGCCATTCCAATGCCGAATATGCATGCGCAACTTCAGTCGCCG
CGACAACCTGAACCGGCACCTAAAAACCCACCTGAGAGGATCTGGAGGCGGAAGCGGAGGCGGTGGATCA
GGCTCCGGAAGTGGCTCCATGATGCTGAAGAAGATCCTGAAGATCGAGGAGCTGGACGAGAGAGAGCTGA
TCGACATCGAGGTGAGCGGCAACCACCTGTTCTACGCCAACGACATCCTGACCCACAACAGCGGATCCGG
TGGTGGCGGGTCTGGAGGAGGAGGTAGTGGTGGAGGTGGCTCTGGTACCGGTGGAGCTAGACCCGGGGAG
CGCCCCTTCCAGTGTCGCATTTGCATGCGGAACTTTTCGACTAATCAAAAATTGGAAGTTCATACCCGTA
CTCATACCGGTGAAAAACCGTTTCAGTGTCGGATCTGTATGCGAAATTTCTCCGTTAGACATAATTTGCA
AAGACATCTACGTACGCACACCGGCGAGAAGCCATTCCAATGCCGAATATGCATGCGCAACTTCAGTCAA
CATCCAAATTTGACTAGACACCTAAAAACCCACCTGAGAGGATCTGGCTCTGGCCCTAAGAAGAAGCGCA
AAGTTGGCTCTGGCATGTACCCATACGACGTACCAGATTACGCTTAG
